Addgene plasmid #111905: ppyCAG_RNaseH1_WKKD
Purpose: Express WKKD mutated RNASEH1 in mammalian cell. The combination of three specific mutations (W43A, K59A, K60A) in the binding domain prevents the enzyme from binding to RNA/DNA hybrids
Depositing lab: Xiang-Dong Fu. Publication: R-ChIP Using Inactive RNase H Reveals Dynamic Coupling of R-loops with Transcriptional Pausing at Gene Promoters. Chen L, Chen JY, Zhang X, Gu Y, Xiao R, Shao C, Tang P, Qian H, Luo D, Li H, Zhou Y, Zhang DE, Fu XD. Mol Cell. 2017 Nov 16;68(4):745-757.e5. doi: 10.1016/j.molcel.2017.10.008. Epub 2017 Nov 2. PubMed 29104020.
Backbone
  Vector backbone: ppyCAG
  Backbone size w/o insert (bp): 6500
  Total vector size (bp): 7279
  Vector type: Mammalian Expression
  Selectable markers: Hygromycin
Growth in bacteria
  Bacterial resistance: Ampicillin, 100 μg/mL
  Growth temperature: 37°C
  Growth strain: DH5alpha
  Copy number: High Copy
Gene/Insert
  Gene/Insert name: RNASEH1
  Species: H. sapiens (human)
  Insert size (bp): 777
  Mutation: Changed D 210 to N, W 43 to A, K 59 to A, K 60 to A, D274 to N
  GenBank ID: NM_002936
  Entrez Gene: RNASEH1 (a.k.a. H1RNA, PEOB2, RNH1)
  Tag / fusion protein: V5 (C terminal on insert)
Terms and licenses: Academic/Nonprofit Terms; Industry Terms: Not Available to Industry
Depositor comments: Due to high GC content of the CAG promoter, there are some discrepancies in the promoter sequence. These are not known to affect the plasmid function.
How to cite: ppyCAG_RNaseH1_WKKD was a gift from Xiang-Dong Fu (Addgene plasmid # 111905 ; http://n2t.net/addgene:111905 ; RRID:Addgene_111905)
