[The description below was written by a language model from this plasmid's Addgene catalogue record and pLannotate feature annotations shown in this document.]
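Description:
ppyCAG_RNaseH1_WKKD is a mammalian expression plasmid built on the ppyCAG backbone that produces a mutant form of human RNASEH1 carrying a C-terminal V5 epitope tag. It is propagated in E. coli through a high-copy ColE1/pUC-type origin with ampicillin resistance (AmpR), and transfected mammalian cells are selected with hygromycin. The catalogue lists a total size of 7,279 bp, whereas the sequenced record underlying the feature table is 7,716 nt. The depositor also notes some sequence discrepancies in the GC-rich CAG promoter that are not known to affect function.

Expression is driven by the CAG promoter, annotated here as the CMV enhancer, chicken β-actin promoter fragments and the chimeric β-actin/β-globin intron. This is followed by the 777 bp RNASEH1 coding fragment fused directly to V5. Because the plasmid is circular, the annotated map continues from the V5 tag into an EMCV IRES and the hygromycin phosphotransferase gene (hph), ending in a bGH polyadenylation signal. This layout indicates a bicistronic transcript in which drug resistance is linked to expression of the insert. An SV40 origin and SV40 poly(A) signals are also present, along with lac-derived backbone remnants.

The insert carries W43A, K59A and K60A in the hybrid-binding domain, which according to the record prevent the enzyme from binding RNA/DNA hybrids. It also carries D210N, and the record lists D274N as well. The associated publication describes R-ChIP, which uses inactive RNase H to map R-loops. The record does not spell out this plasmid's role there, but a V5-tagged non-binding mutant would plausibly serve as a negative control for that kind of experiment.
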