Features (pLannotate 1.2.2; 25 found; start..end, strand, type, name):
      3..26      -  misc_feature   MCS (fragment): pBluescript multiple cloning site
    146..608     +  misc_feature   IRES: internal ribosome entry site (IRES) of the encephalomyocarditis virus (EMCV)
    632..1654    +  CDS            hph: KHYB_ECOLX - Experimental evidence at protein level: Swiss-Prot protein existence level 1. The aminoglycoside phosphotransferases achieve inactivation of their antibiotic substrates by phosphorylation. Only phosphorylates hygromycin and closely related compounds such as demethyl analogs and destomycin. From Escherichia coli.
   1682..1699    +  polyA_signal   bGH poly(A) signal (fragment): bovine growth hormone polyadenylation signal
   1745..1969    +  polyA_signal   bGH poly(A) signal: bovine growth hormone polyadenylation signal
   1973..1989    +  promoter       SV40 promoter (fragment): SV40 enhancer and early promoter
   2040..2056    -  protein_bind   lac operator: The lac repressor binds to the lac operator to inhibit transcription in E. coli. This inhibition can be relieved by adding lactose or isopropyl-β-D-thiogalactopyranoside (IPTG). lac repressor encoded by lacI
   2064..2094    -  promoter       lac promoter: promoter for the E. coli lac operon
   2109..2130    -  protein_bind   CAP binding site: CAP binding activates transcription in the presence of cAMP. E. coli catabolite activator protein
   2143..2182    -  CDS            lacI (fragment): lac repressor; lacI; The lac repressor binds to the lac operator to inhibit transcription in E. coli. This inhibition can be relieved by adding lactose or isopropyl-β-D-thiogalactopyranoside (IPTG).
   2189..2211    +  promoter       SV40 promoter (fragment): SV40 enhancer and early promoter
   2235..2370    +  rep_origin     SV40 ori: SV40 origin of replication
   2390..2524    +  polyA_signal   SV40 poly(A) signal: SV40 polyadenylation signal
   2526..2580    -  CDS            lacI (fragment): lac repressor; lacI; The lac repressor binds to the lac operator to inhibit transcription in E. coli. This inhibition can be relieved by adding lactose or isopropyl-β-D-thiogalactopyranoside (IPTG).
   2763..3351    -  rep_origin     ori: high-copy-number ColE1/pMB1/pBR322/pUC origin of replication
   3522..4382    -  CDS            AmpR: β-lactamase; bla; confers resistance to ampicillin, carbenicillin, and related antibiotics
   4383..4399    -  promoter       AmpR promoter (fragment): bla
   4975..5109    +  polyA_signal   SV40 poly(A) signal: SV40 polyadenylation signal
   5123..5502    +  enhancer       CMV enhancer: human cytomegalovirus immediate early enhancer
   5504..5627    +  promoter       chicken β-actin promoter (fragment): contains a 21-bp deletion relative to the standard chicken β-actin promoter
   5662..5685    +  promoter       chicken β-actin promoter (fragment): No description available
   5782..6798    +  intron         chimeric intron: chimera between introns from chicken β-actin and rabbit β-globin
   6796..6852    +  CDS            HBB (fragment): HBB_LEPEU - Experimental evidence at protein level: Swiss-Prot protein existence level 1. Involved in oxygen transport from the lung to the various peripheral tissues. From Lepus europaeus (European hare).
   6889..7665    +  CDS            RNASEH1 (fragment): RNH1_HUMAN - Also known as RNH1. Experimental evidence at protein level: Swiss-Prot protein existence level 1. Endonuclease that specifically degrades the RNA of RNA-DNA hybrids (PubMed:10497183). Plays a role in RNA polymerase II (RNAp II) transcription termination by degrading R-loop RNA-DNA hybrid formation at G-rich pause sites located downstream of the poly(A) site and behind the elongating RNAp II (PubMed:21700224). From Homo sapiens (Human).
   7666..7707    +  CDS            V5 tag: epitope tag from simian virus 5
>Addgene plasmid #111905 | ppyCAG_RNaseH1_WKKD | addgene full sequence | sequence record 212872 | Addgene NGS Result
GCTCGATAAGCTTGATATCGAATTCCGCCCCCCCCCCCTCTCCCTCCCCCCCCCCTAACGTTACTGGCCG
AAGCCGCTTGGAATAAGGCCGGTGTGCGTTTGTCTATATGTTATTTTCCACCATATTGCCGTCTTTTGGC
AATGTGAGGGCCCGGAAACCTGGCCCTGTCTTCTTGACGAGCATTCCTAGGGGTCTTTCCCCTCTCGCCA
AAGGAATGCAAGGTCTGTTGAATGTCGTGAAGGAAGCAGTTCCTCTGGAAGCTTCTTGAAGACAAACAAC
GTCTGTAGCGACCCTTTGCAGGCAGCGGAACCCCCCACCTGGCGACAGGTGCCTCTGCGGCCAAAAGCCA
CGTGTATAAGATACACCTGCAAAGGCGGCACAACCCCAGTGCCACGTTGTGAGTTGGATAGTTGTGGAAA
GAGTCAAATGGCTCTCCTCAAGCGTATTCAACAAGGGGCTGAAGGATGCCCAGAAGGTACCCCATTGTAT
GGGATCTGATCTGGGGCCTCGGTGCACATGCTTTACATGTGTTTAGTCGAGGTTAAAAAAACGTCTAGGC
CCCCCGAACCACGGGGACGTGGTTTTCCTTTGAAAAACACGATGATAAGCTTGCCACAACCCAACCCAAA
GATGAAAAAGCCTGAACTCACCGCGACGTCTGTCGAGAAGTTTCTGATCGAAAAGTTCGACAGCGTCTCC
GACCTGATGCAGCTCTCGGAGGGCGAAGAATCTCGTGCTTTCAGCTTCGATGTAGGAGGGCGTGGATATG
TCCTGCGGGTAAATAGCTGCGCCGATGGTTTCTACAAAGATCGTTATGTTTATCGGCACTTTGCATCGGC
CGCGCTCCCGATTCCGGAAGTGCTTGACATTGGGGAATTCAGCGAGAGCCTGACCTATTGCATCTCCCGC
CGTGCACAGGGTGTCACGTTGCAAGACCTGCCTGAAACCGAACTGCCCGCTGTTCTGCAGCCGGTCGCGG
AGGCCATGGATGCGATCGCTGCGGCCGATCTTAGCCAGACGAGCGGGTTCGGCCCATTCGGACCGCAAGG
AATCGGTCAATACACTACATGGCGTGATTTCATATGCGCGATTGCTGATCCCCATGTGTATCACTGGCAA
ACTGTGATGGACGACACCGTCAGTGCGTCCGTCGCGCAGGCTCTCGATGAGCTGATGCTTTGGGCCGAGG
ACTGCCCCGAAGTCCGGCACCTCGTGCACGCGGATTTCGGCTCCAACAATGTCCTGACGGACAATGGCCG
CATAACAGCGGTCATTGACTGGAGCGAGGCGATGTTCGGGGATTCCCAATACGAGGTCGCCAACATCTTC
TTCTGGAGGCCGTGGTTGGCTTGTATGGAGCAGCAGACGCGCTACTTCGAGCGGAGGCATCCGGAGCTTG
CAGGATCGCCTAGGCTCCGGGCGTATATGCTCCGCATTGGTCTTGACCAACTCTATCAGAGCTTGGTTGA
CGGCAATTTCGATGATGCAGCTTGGGCGCAGGGTCGATGCGACGCAATCGTCCGATCCGGAGCCGGGACT
GTCGGGCGTACACAAATCGCCCGCAGAAGCGCGGCCGTCTGGACCGATGGCTGTGTAGAAGTACTCGCCG
ATAGTGGAAACCGACGCCCCAGCACTCGTCCGAGGGCAAAGGAATAGTCGGAGCTCGCTGATCAGCCTCG
ACTGTGCCTTCTAGTTGCCCGTCCGAGGGCAAAGGAATAGTCGGAGCTCGCTGATCAGCCTCGACTGTGC
CTTCTAGTTGCCAGCCATCTGTTGTTTGCCCCTCCCCCGTGCCTTCCTTGACCCTGGAAGGTGCCACTCC
CACTGTCCTTTCCTAATAAAATGAGGAAATTGCATCGCATTGTCTGAGTAGGTGTCATTCTATTCTGGGG
GGTGGGGTGGGGCAGGACAGCAAGGGGGAGGATTGGGAAGACAATAGCAGGCATGCTGGGGATGCGGTGG
GCTCTATGGCTTCTGAGGCGGAAAGAACCTGCAGCCCAAGCTTGGCGTAATCATGGTCATAGCTGTTTCC
TGTGTGAAATTGTTATCCGCTCACAATTCCACACAACATACGAGCCGGAAGCATAAAGTGTAAAGCCTGG
GGTGCCTAATGAGTGAGCTAACTCACATTAATTGCGTTGCGCTCACTGCCCGCTTTCCAGTCGGGAAACC
TGTCGTGCCAGCGGATCCGCATCTCAATTAGTCAGCAACCATAGTCCCGCCCCTAACTCCGCCCATCCCG
CCCCTAACTCCGCCCAGTTCCGCCCATTCTCCGCCCCATGGCTGACTAATTTTTTTTATTTATGCAGAGG
CCGAGGCCGCCTCGGCCTCTGAGCTATTCCAGAAGTAGTGAGGAGGCTTTTTTGGAGGCCTAGGCTTTTG
CAAAAAGCTAACTTGTTTATTGCAGCTTATAATGGTTACAAATAAAGCAATAGCATCACAAATTTCACAA
ATAAAGCATTTTTTTCACTGCATTCTAGTTGTGGTTTGTCCAAACTCATCAATGTATCTTATCATGTCTG
GATCCGCTGCATTAATGAATCGGCCAACGCGCGGGGAGAGGCGGTTTGCGTATTGGGCGCTCTTCCGCTT
CCTCGCTCACTGACTCGCTGCGCTCGGTCGTTCGGCTGCGGCGAGCGGTATCAGCTCACTCAAAGGCGGT
AATACGGTTATCCACAGAATCAGGGGATAACGCAGGAAAGAACATGTGAGCAAAAGGCCAGCAAAAGGCC
AGGAACCGTAAAAAGGCCGCGTTGCTGGCGTTTTTCCATAGGCTCCGCCCCCCTGACGAGCATCACAAAA
ATCGACGCTCAAGTCAGAGGTGGCGAAACCCGACAGGACTATAAAGATACCAGGCGTTTCCCCCTGGAAG
CTCCCTCGTGCGCTCTCCTGTTCCGACCCTGCCGCTTACCGGATACCTGTCCGCCTTTCTCCCTTCGGGA
AGCGTGGCGCTTTCTCATAGCTCACGCTGTAGGTATCTCAGTTCGGTGTAGGTCGTTCGCTCCAAGCTGG
GCTGTGTGCACGAACCCCCCGTTCAGCCCGACCGCTGCGCCTTATCCGGTAACTATCGTCTTGAGTCCAA
CCCGGTAAGACACGACTTATCGCCACTGGCAGCAGCCACTGGTAACAGGATTAGCAGAGCGAGGTATGTA
GGCGGTGCTACAGAGTTCTTGAAGTGGTGGCCTAACTACGGCTACACTAGAAGAACAGTATTTGGTATCT
GCGCTCTGCTGAAGCCAGTTACCTTCGGAAAAAGAGTTGGTAGCTCTTGATCCGGCAAACAAACCACCGC
TGGTAGCGGTGGTTTTTTTGTTTGCAAGCAGCAGATTACGCGCAGAAAAAAAGGATCTCAAGAAGATCCT
TTGATCTTTTCTACGGGGTCTGACGCTCAGTGGAACGAAAACTCACGTTAAGGGATTTTGGTCATGAGAT
TATCAAAAAGGATCTTCACCTAGATCCTTTTAAATTAAAAATGAAGTTTTAAATCAATCTAAAGTATATA
TGAGTAAACTTGGTCTGACAGTTACCAATGCTTAATCAGTGAGGCACCTATCTCAGCGATCTGTCTATTT
CGTTCATCCATAGTTGCCTGACTCCCCGTCGTGTAGATAACTACGATACGGGAGGGCTTACCATCTGGCC
CCAGTGCTGCAATGATACCGCGAGACCCACGCTCACCGGCTCCAGATTTATCAGCAATAAACCAGCCAGC
CGGAAGGGCCGAGCGCAGAAGTGGTCCTGCAACTTTATCCGCCTCCATCCAGTCTATTAATTGTTGCCGG
GAAGCTAGAGTAAGTAGTTCGCCAGTTAATAGTTTGCGCAACGTTGTTGCCATTGCTACAGGCATCGTGG
TGTCACGCTCGTCGTTTGGTATGGCTTCATTCAGCTCCGGTTCCCAACGATCAAGGCGAGTTACATGATC
CCCCATGTTGTGCAAAAAAGCGGTTAGCTCCTTCGGTCCTCCGATCGTTGTCAGAAGTAAGTTGGCCGCA
GTGTTATCACTCATGGTTATGGCAGCACTGCATAATTCTCTTACTGTCATGCCATCCGTAAGATGCTTTT
CTGTGACTGGTGAGTACTCAACCAAGTCATTCTGAGAATAGTGTATGCGGCGACCGAGTTGCTCTTGCCC
GGCGTCAATACGGGATAATACCGCGCCACATAGCAGAACTTTAAAAGTGCTCATCATTGGAAAACGTTCT
TCGGGGCGAAAACTCTCAAGGATCTTACCGCTGTTGAGATCCAGTTCGATGTAACCCACTCGTGCACCCA
ACTGATCTTCAGCATCTTTTACTTTCACCAGCGTTTCTGGGTGAGCAAAAACAGGAAGGCAAAATGCCGC
AAAAAAGGGAATAAGGGCGACACGGAAATGTTGAATACTCATACTCTTCCTTTTTCAATGACCGCTTTGG
AAAAACAAAGACTGTATTTCCTGGAAATTAATGTTTATTCAATAAACTGTGTATTCAGCTATATTCACAT
AGTGGTGAGGCTGAAATGAGGCGGGAAGAGGCGGTTGGGGCTTAATTATATCAATTTGGGTGGCCCCACA
GCGCCTCCAAGGCGCCAGTCCTGTTTTGACAAGTTGCCTCTGGAAGCCTCTCTTCTTTTTCTCCAGAGTA
AGCGGAGGCCAGGGGCCCCCGGCCTCTGCTTAATACTAAAAAAAACAGCTGTTGTCATAGTAATGATTGG
GTGGAAACATTCCAGGCCTGGGTGGAGAGGCTTTTTGCTTCCTCTTGCAAAACCACACTGACATTCCAGG
CCTGGGTGGAGAGGCTTTTTGCTTCCTCTTGCAAAACCACACTGCCCTCTGGAGGGCAGTTGCCTAGCAA
CTAATTAAAAGAGGATGTCGCACGGCCAGCTGCGGTCAGTTAGTCACTTCCTGCTTAACTGACTTGACAT
TTTCTATTTTAAGAGTCGGGAGGAAAATTACTGTGTTGGAGGCCCTCCGCCATCTTCTGAAGCTGAATCG
AATTAACTTGTTTATTGCAGCTTATAATGGTTACAAATAAAGCAATAGCATCACAAATTTCACAAATAAA
GCATTTTTTTCACTGCATTCTAGTTGTGGTTTGTCCAAACTCATCAATGTATCTTATCATGTCTGGATCT
GATATCATCGTCGACATTGATTATTGACTAGTTATTAATAGTAATCAATTACGGGGTCATTAGTTCATAG
CCCATATATGGAGTTCCGCGTTACATAACTTACGGTAAATGGCCCGCCTGGCTGACCGCCCAACGACCCC
CGCCCATTGACGTCAATAATGACGTATGTTCCCATAGTAACGCCAATAGGGACTTTCCATTGACGTCAAT
GGGTGGAGTATTTACGGTAAACTGCCCACTTGGCAGTACATCAAGTGTATCATATGCCAAGTACGCCCCC
TATTGACGTCAATGACGGTAAATGGCCCGCCTGGCATTATGCCCAGTACATGACCTTATGGGACTTTCCT
ACTTGGCAGTACATCTACGTATTAGTCATCGCTATTACCATGGTCGAGGTGAGCCCCACGTTCTGCTTCA
CTCTCCCCATCTCCCCCCCCTCCCCACCCCCAATTTTGTATTTATTTATTTTTTAATTATTTTGTGCAGC
GATGGGGGCGGGGGGGGGGGGGGGGCGCGCGCCGGGGGGGGGGGGGGGGGGGGGGGGGGGGGGGGGGGGG
GGGGGGGGGGGGGCGGCGGCAGCCAATCAGAGCGGCGCGCTCCGAAAGTTTCCTTTTATGGCGAGGCGGC
GGCGGCGGCGGCCCTATAAAAAGCGAAGCGCGCGGCGGGCGGGAGTCGCTGCGCGCTGCCTTCGCCCCGT
GCCCCGCTCCGCCGCCGCCTCGCGCCGCCCGCCCCGGCTCTGACTGACCGCGTTACTCCCACAGGTGAGC
GGGCGGGACGGCCCTTCTCCTCCGGGCTGTAATTAGCGCTTGGTTTAATGACGGCTTGTTTCTTTTCTGT
GGCTGCGTGAAAGCCTTGAGGGGCTCCGGGAGGGCCCTTTGTGCGGGGGGAGCGGCTCGGGGGGTGCGTG
CGTGTGTGTGTGCGTGGGGAGCGCCGCGTGCGGCTCCGCGCTGCCCGGCGGCTGTGAGCGCTGCGGGCGC
GGCGCGGGGCTTTGTGCGCTCCGCAGTGTGCGCGAGGGGAGCGCGGCCGGGGGCGGTGCCCCGCGGTGCG
GGGGGGGCTGCGAGGGGAACAAAGGCTGCGTGCGGGGTGTGTGCGTGGGGGGGTGAGCAGGGGGTGTGGG
CGCGTCGGTCGGGCTGCAACCCCCCCTGCACCCCCCTCCCCGAGTTGCTGAGCACGGCCCGGCTTCGGGT
GCGGGGCTCCGTACGGGGCGTGGCGCGGGGCTCGCCGTGCCGGGCGGGGGGTGGCGGCAGGTGGGGGTGC
CGGGCGGGGCGGGGCCGCCTCGGGCCGGGGAGGGCTCGGGGGAGGGGCGCGGCGGCCCCCGGAGCGCCGG
CGGCTGTCGAGGCGCGGCGAGCCGCAGCCATTGCCTTTTATGGTAATCGTGCGAGAGGGCGCAGGGACTT
CCTTTGTCCCAAATCTGTGCGGAGCCGAAATCTGGGAGGCGCCGCCGCACCCCCTCTAGCGGGCGCGGGG
CGAAGCGGTGCGGCGCCGGCAGGAAGGAAATGGGCGGGGAGGGCCTTCGTGCGTCGCCGCGCCGCCGTCC
CCTTCTCCCTCTCCAGCCTCGGGGCTGTCCGCGGGGGGACGGCTGCCTTCGGGGGGGACGGGGCAGGGCG
GGGTTCGGCTTCTGGCGTGTGACCGGCGGCTCTAGAGCCTCTGCTAACCATGTTCATGCCTTCTTCTTTT
TCCTACAGCTCCTGGGCAACGTGCTGGTTATTGTGCTGTCTCATCATTTTGGCAAAGAATTCCTCGAGAC
CATGCCCAAGAAGAAGAGGAAGGTGTCCTTCTATGCCGTGAGGAGGGGCCGCAAGACCGGGGTCTTTCTG
ACCGCGAATGAGTGCAGAGCACAGGTGGACCGGTTTCCTGCTGCCAGATTTGCGGCGTTTGCCACAGAGG
ATGAGGCCTGGGCCTTTGTCAGGAAATCTGCAAGCCCGGAAGTTTCAGAAGGGCATGAAAATCAACATGG
ACAAGAATCGGAGGCGAAAGCCAGCAAGCGACTCCGTGAGCCACTGGATGGAGATGGACATGAAAGCGCA
GAGCCGTATGCAAAGCACATGAAGCCGAGCGTGGAGCCGGCGCCTCCAGTTAGCAGAGACACGTTTTCCT
ACATGGGAGACTTCGTCGTCGTCTACACTGATGGCTGCTGCTCCAGTAATGGGCGTAGAAGGCCGCGAGC
AGGAATCGGCGTTTACTGGGGGCCGGGCCATCCTTTAAATGTAGGCATTAGACTTCCTGGGCGGCAGACA
AACCAAAGAGCGGAAATTCATGCAGCCTGCAAAGCCATTGAACAAGCAAAGACTCAAAACATCAATAAAC
TGGTTCTGTATACAAACAGTATGTTTACGATAAATGGTATAACTAACTGGGTTCAAGGTTGGAAGAAAAA
TGGGTGGAAGACAAGTGCAGGGAAAGAGGTGATCAACAAAGAGGACTTTGTGGCACTGGAGAGGCTTACC
CAGGGGATGGACATTCAGTGGATGCATGTTCCTGGTCATTCGGGATTTATAGGCAATGAAGAAGCTAACA
GATTAGCCAGAGAAGGAGCTAAACAATCGGAAGACGGTAAGCCTATCCCTAACCCTCTCCTCGGTCTCGA
TTCTACGTGAGCGGCC
